>Addgene plasmid #64654 | 4RCJ | depositor partial sequence | sequence record 108736 | Insert DNA Sequence
CACCCCGTCCTTGAAAAACTGAAGGCTGCTCACAGCTACAACCCGAAAGAGTTTGAGTGGAATCTGAAAA
GCGGGCGTGTGTTCATCATCAAGAGCTACTCTGAGGACGACATCCACCGCTCCATTAAGTACTCCATCTG
GTGTAGCACAGAGCACGGCAACAAGCGCCTGGACAGCGCCTTCCGCTGCATGAGCAGCAAGGGGCCCGTC
TACCTGCTCTTCAGCGTCAATGGGAGTGGGCATTTTTGTGGGGTGGCCGAGATGAAGTCCCCCGTGGACT
ACGGCACCAGTGCCGGGGTCTGGTCTCAGGACAAGTGGAAGGGGAAGTTTGATGTCCAGTGGATTTTTGT
TAAGGATGTACCCAATAACCAGCTCCGGCACATCAGGCTGGAGAATAACGACAACAAACCGGTCACAAAC
TCCCGGGACACCCAGGAGGTGCCCTTAGAAAAAGCCAAGCAAGTGCTGAAAATTATCAGTTCCTACAAGC
ACACAACCTCCATCTTCGACGACTTTGCTCACTACGAGAAGCGCCAGGAGGAGGAGGAGGTGGTGCGCAA
GGAACGGCAG
