>Addgene plasmid #64654 | 4RCJ | addgene partial sequence | sequence record 110935 | T7 5'-TAATACGACTCACTATAGGG-3'
AGATATACCATGCATCATCATCATCATCACAGCAGCGGCAGAGAAAACTTGTATTTCCAGGGCCACCCCG
TCCTTGAAAAACTGAAGGCTGCTCACAGCTACAACCCGAAAGAGTTTGAGTGGAATCTGAAAAGCGGGCG
TGTGTTCATCATCAAGAGCTACTCTGAGGACGACATCCACCGCTCCATTAAGTACTCCATCTGGTGTAGC
ACAGAGCACGGCAACAAGCGCCTGGACAGCGCCTTCCGCTGCATGAGCAGCAAGGGGCCCGTCTACCTGC
TCTTCAGCGTCAATGGGAGTGGGCATTTTTGTGGGGTGGCCGAGATGAAGTCCCCCGTGGACTACGGCAC
CAGTGCCGGGGTCTGGTCTCAGGACAAGTGGAAGGGGAAGTTTGATGTCCAGTGGATTTTTGTTAAGGAT
GTACCCAATAACCAGCTCCGGCACATCAGGCTGGAGAATAACGACAACAAACCGGTCACAAACTCCCGGG
ACACCCAGGAGGTGCCCTTAGAAAAAGCCAAGCAAGTGCTGAAAATTATCAGTTCCTACAAGCACACAAC
CTCCATCTTCGACGACTTTGCTCACTACGAGAAGCGCCAGGAGGAGGAGGAGGTGGTGCGCAAGGAACGG
CAGTGATGACGAAGCTTGCGGCCGCACTCGAGCACCACCACCACCACCACTGAGATCCGGCTGCTAACAA
AGCCCGAAAGGAAGCTGAGTTGGCTGCTGCCACCGCTGAGCAATAACTAGCAT
