[The description below was written by a language model from this plasmid's Addgene catalogue record.]
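Description:
4RCJ is a bacterial expression plasmid built on the pET28-MHL backbone and designed to produce a YTHDF1 protein fragment for structure determination. The record notes that the insert may not be the full open reading frame, which is typical of structural-genomics constructs in which a defined domain or truncated region is cloned to obtain a well-behaved, crystallisable protein. The exact residue boundaries are not given in the fields provided. The mutation field only refers to comments that are not included here, so any sequence differences from the reference gene cannot be specified. The species of origin of the insert and the cloning method are likewise not stated.

Expression is driven by the T7 promoter, so protein production depends on a host that supplies T7 RNA polymerase. The DH5alpha strain listed in the record lacks this polymerase and serves for plasmid propagation rather than expression. The backbone contributes an N-terminal 6xHis tag fused to the insert, allowing purification of the recombinant protein by immobilised metal affinity chromatography. The plasmid is selected with kanamycin and is recorded as high copy. The insert is flanked by the standard T7 promoter and T7 terminator priming sites, which are used for sequence verification. No annotated feature table accompanies the record, so other backbone elements, such as the origin of replication or any protease cleavage site after the tag, are not documented here. The construct is mainly suited to recombinant production of YTHDF1 protein for crystallography and related biochemical or biophysical studies.
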