Addgene plasmid #64654: 4RCJ
Purpose: Bacterial expression for structure determination; may not be full ORF
Depositing lab: Cheryl Arrowsmith. Depositing organization: University of Toronto.
Backbone
  Vector backbone: pET28-MHL
  Vector type: Bacterial Expression
Growth in bacteria
  Bacterial resistance: Kanamycin, 50 μg/mL
  Growth temperature: 37°C
  Growth strain: DH5alpha
  Copy number: High Copy
Gene/Insert
  Gene/Insert name: YTHDF1:JMC02A-E07:C233407 (alt name: YTHDF1)
  Mutation: See comments
  Promoter: T7
  Tag / fusion protein: 6xHis (N terminal on backbone)
  Cloning method: Unknown
  Sequencing primers: 5′ T7; 3′ T7 Terminator
Terms and licenses: Academic/Nonprofit Terms; Industry Terms: Not Available to Industry
How to cite: 4RCJ was a gift from Cheryl Arrowsmith (Addgene plasmid # 64654 ; http://n2t.net/addgene:64654 ; RRID:Addgene_64654)
